>Addgene plasmid #74705 | pBluescriptSKII+ U6-sgRNA(F+E) ACTB | addgene full sequence | sequence record 151422 | Addgene NGS Result
AGCGCCCAATACGCAAACCGCCTCTCCCCGCGCGTTGGCCGATTCATTAATGCAGCTGGCACGACAGGTT
TCCCGACTGGAAAGCGGGCAGTGAGCGCAACGCAATTAATGTGAGTTAGCTCACTCATTAGGCACCCCAG
GCTTTACACTTTATGCTTCCGGCTCGTATGTTGTGTGGAATTGTGAGCGGATAACAATTTCACACAGGAA
ACAGCTATGACCATGATTACGCCAAGCGCGCAATTAACCCTCACTAAAGGGAACAAAAGCTGGAGCTCCA
CCGCGGTGGCGGCCGCTCTAGAACTAGTGGATCCCCCGGGCTGCAGGAAAAAAAGCACCGACTCGGTGCC
ACTTTTTCAAGTTGATAACGGACTAGCCTTATTTAAACTTGCTATGCTGTTTCCAGCATAGCTCTTAAAC
TGGAGCGAGCATCCCCCAAACGGTGTTTCGTCCTTTCCACAAGATATATAAAGCCAAGAAATCGAAATAC
TTTCAAGTTACGGTAAGCATATGATAGTCCATTTTAAAACATAATTTTAAAACTGCAAACTACCCAAGAA
ATTATTACTTTCTACGTCACGTATTTTGTACTAATATCTTTGTGTTTACAGTCAAATTAATTCTAATTAT
CTCTCTAACAGCCTTGTATCGTATATGCAAATATGAAGGAATCATGGGAAATAGGCCCTCTTCCTGCCCG
ACCTTGGTACCGGATCCAGTCGACTGAATTGGTTCCTTTAAAGCCTGCTTTTTTGTACACGATATCAAGC
TTATCGATACCGTCGACCTCGAGGGGGGGCCCGGTACCCAATTCGCCCTATAGTGAGTCGTATTACGCGC
GCTCACTGGCCGTCGTTTTACAACGTCGTGACTGGGAAAACCCTGGCGTTACCCAACTTAATCGCCTTGC
AGCACATCCCCCTTTCGCCAGCTGGCGTAATAGCGAAGAGGCCCGCACCGATCGCCCTTCCCAACAGTTG
CGCAGCCTGAATGGCGAATGGG
[124 nt withheld, positions 1003-1126]
C
[91 nt withheld, positions 1128-1218]
A
[49 nt withheld, positions 1220-1268]
CCTTTGACGTTGGAGTCCACGTTCTTT
[37 nt withheld, positions 1296-1332]
ACCCTATCTCGGTCTATTCTTTTGATTTATAAGGGATTTTGCCGATTTCGGCCTATTGGTTAAAAAATGA
GCTGATTTAACAAAAATTTAACGCGAATTTTAACAAAATATTAACGCTTACAATTTAGGTGGCACTTTTC
GGGGAAATGTGCGCGGAACCCCTATTTGTTTATTTTTCTAAATACATTCAAATATGTATCCGCTCATGAG
ACAATAACCCTGATAAATGCTTCAATAATATTGAAAAAGGAAGAGTATGAGTATTCAACATTTCCGTGTC
GCCCTTATTCCCTTTTTTGCGGCATTTTGCCTTCCTGTTTTTGCTCACCCAGAAACGCTGGTGAAAGTAA
AAGATGCTGAAGATCAGTTGGGTGCACGAGTGGGTTACATCGAACTGGATCTCAACAGCGGTAAGATCCT
TGAGAGTTTTCGCCCCGAAGAACGTTTTCCAATGATGAGCACTTTTAAAGTTCTGCTATGTGGCGCGGTA
TTATCCCGTATTGACGCCGGGCAAGAGCAACTCGGTCGCCGCATACACTATTCTCAGAATGACTTGGTTG
AGTACTCACCAGTCACAGAAAAGCATCTTACGGATGGCATGACAGTAAGAGAATTATGCAGTGCTGCCAT
AACCATGAGTGATAACACTGCGGCCAACTTACTTCTGACAACGATCGGAGGACCGAAGGAGCTAACCGCT
TTTTTGCACAACATGGGGGATCATGTAACTCGCCTTGATCGTTGGGAACCGGAGCTGAATGAAGCCATAC
CAAACGACGAGCGTGACACCACGATGCCTGTAGCAATGGCAACAACGTTGCGCAAACTATTAACTGGCGA
ACTACTTACTCTAGCTTCCCGGCAACAATTAATAGACTGGATGGAGGCGGATAAAGTTGCAGGACCACTT
CTGCGCTCGGCCCTTCCGGCTGGCTGGTTTATTGCTGATAAATCTGGAGCCGGTGAGCGTGGGTCTCGCG
GTATCATTGCAGCACTGGGGCCAGATGGTAAGCCCTCCCGTATCGTAGTTATCTACACGACGGGGAGTCA
GGCAACTATGGATGAACGAAATAGACAGATCGCTGAGATAGGTGCCTCACTGATTAAGCATTGGTAACTG
TCAGACCAAGTTTACTCATATATACTTTAGATTGATTTAAAACTTCATTTTTAATTTAAAAGGATCTAGG
TGAAGATCCTTTTTGATAATCTCATGACCAAAATCCCTTAACGTGAGTTTTCGTTCCACTGAGCGTCAGA
CCCCGTAGAAAAGATCAAAGGATCTTCTTGAGATCCTTTTTTTCTGCGCGTAATCTGCTGCTTGCAAACA
AAAAAACCACCGCTACCAGCGGTGGTTTGTTTGCCGGATCAAGAGCTACCAACTCTTTTTCCGAAGGTAA
CTGGCTTCAGCAGAGCGCAGATACCAAATACTGTTCTTCTAGTGTAGCCGTAGTTAGGCCACCACTTCAA
GAACTCTGTAGCACCGCCTACATACCTCGCTCTGCTAATCCTGTTACCAGTGGCTGCTGCCAGTGGCGAT
AAGTCGTGTCTTACCGGGTTGGACTCAAGACGATAGTTACCGGATAAGGCGCAGCGGTCGGGCTGAACGG
GGGGTTCGTGCACACAGCCCAGCTTGGAGCGAACGACCTACACCGAACTGAGATACCTACAGCGTGAGCT
ATGAGAAAGCGCCACGCTTCCCGAAGGGAGAAAGGCGGACAGGTATCCGGTAAGCGGCAGGGTCGGAACA
GGAGAGCGCACGAGGGAGCTTCCAGGGGGAAACGCCTGGTATCTTTATAGTCCTGTCGGGTTTCGCCACC
TCTGACTTGAGCGTCGATTTTTGTGATGCTCGTCAGGGGGGCGGAGCCTATGGAAAAACGCCAGCAACGC
GGCCTTTTTACGGTTCCTGGCCTTTTGCTGGCCTTTTGCTCACATGTTCTTTCCTGCGTTATCCCCTGAT
TCTGTGGATAACCGTATTACCGCCTTTGAGTGAGCTGATACCGCTCGCCGCAGCCGAACGACCGAGCGCA
GCGAGTCAGTGAGCGAGGAAGCGGAAG
Features (pLannotate 1.2.2; 16 found; start..end, strand, type, name):
      2..94      +  CDS            lacI (fragment): lac repressor; lacI; The lac repressor binds to the lac operator to inhibit transcription in E. coli. This inhibition can be relieved by adding lactose or isopropyl-β-D-thiogalactopyranoside (IPTG).
    107..128     +  protein_bind   CAP binding site: CAP binding activates transcription in the presence of cAMP. E. coli catabolite activator protein
    143..173     +  promoter       lac promoter: promoter for the E. coli lac operon
    181..197     +  protein_bind   lac operator: The lac repressor binds to the lac operator to inhibit transcription in E. coli. This inhibition can be relieved by adding lactose or isopropyl-β-D-thiogalactopyranoside (IPTG). lac repressor encoded by lacI
    242..260     +  promoter       T3 promoter: promoter for bacteriophage T3 RNA polymerase
    273..329     +  misc_feature   MCS (fragment): pBluescript multiple cloning site
    335..402     -  misc_RNA       tracrRNA (fragment): trans-activating CRISPR RNA for the Streptococcus pyogenes CRISPR/Cas9 system
    450..690     -  promoter       U6 promoter: RNA polymerase III promoter for human U6 snRNA
    742..759     -  protein_bind   attB1 (fragment): mutant version of attB; recombination site for the Gateway® BP reaction BP Clonase™
    760..808     +  misc_feature   MCS (fragment): pBluescript multiple cloning site
    817..835     -  promoter       T7 promoter: promoter for bacteriophage T7 RNA polymerase
    843..998     +  CDS            lacZα (fragment): LacZα fragment of β-galactosidase; lacZ fragment
   1003..1431    +  rep_origin     f1 ori (sequence partly withheld): f1 bacteriophage origin of replication; arrow indicates direction of (+) strand synthesis
   1484..1588    +  promoter       AmpR promoter: bla
   1589..2449    +  CDS            AmpR: β-lactamase; bla; confers resistance to ampicillin, carbenicillin, and related antibiotics
   2620..3208    +  rep_origin     ori: high-copy-number ColE1/pMB1/pBR322/pUC origin of replication
