[The description below was written by a language model from this plasmid's Addgene catalogue record and pLannotate feature annotations shown in this document.]
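Description:
pBluescriptSKII+ U6-sgRNA(F+E) ACTB is a small (about 3.4 kb) guide RNA expression plasmid built on the pBluescript II SK(+) cloning vector and classed as a mammalian expression/CRISPR construct. It is propagated in E. coli as a high-copy plasmid through its ColE1/pUC-type origin and selected with ampicillin via the β-lactamase gene and its own promoter. The usual pBluescript elements remain around the insert: an f1 phage origin for single-stranded DNA production, the lac promoter/operator region with a lacZα fragment, and flanking T3 and T7 phage promoters. The multiple cloning site is annotated as two fragments because the guide cassette was inserted into it. There is no mammalian selection marker or reporter, so the plasmid is suited to transient delivery.

The payload lies on the reverse strand relative to the lac promoter. It consists of the human U6 RNA polymerase III promoter followed by a spacer and a Streptococcus pyogenes Cas9 guide scaffold. That scaffold is detected only as a partial tracrRNA match, which fits the record's statement that it is the modified "F+E" version rather than the standard sequence. The spacer is directed at the 3' untranslated region of ACTB (β-actin) mRNA, not at a genomic locus for editing. A short attB1 remnant upstream of the U6 promoter appears to be a leftover from earlier cloning. The plasmid carries no Cas9 gene, so the nuclease or a derivative must be provided from a separate construct. According to the associated publication, the guide was used for programmable tracking of RNA in live cells with CRISPR/Cas9, here directing Cas9 to β-actin transcripts.
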