Addgene plasmid #74705: pBluescriptSKII+ U6-sgRNA(F+E) ACTB
Purpose: Encodes an sgRNA for spCas9 driven by hU6 promoter with a modified scaffold (Chen et al. Cell 2013) and a spacer targeting the 3'UTR of ACTB mRNA
Depositing lab: Eugene Yeo. Depositing organization: University of California, San Diego (UCSD). Publication: Programmable RNA Tracking in Live Cells with CRISPR/Cas9. Nelles DA, Fang MY, O'Connell MR, Xu JL, Markmiller SJ, Doudna JA, Yeo GW. Cell. 2016 Mar 16. pii: S0092-8674(16)30204-5. doi: 10.1016/j.cell.2016.02.054. PubMed 26997482.
Backbone
  Vector backbone: pBlueScript II SK(+)
  Vector type: Mammalian Expression, CRISPR
Growth in bacteria
  Bacterial resistance: Ampicillin, 100 μg/mL
  Growth temperature: 37°C
  Growth strain: DH5alpha
  Copy number: High Copy
Gene/Insert
  Gene/Insert name: U6 promoter driving sgRNA targeting the 3'UTR of ACTB mRNA
  gRNA/shRNA sequence: 3'UTR of ACTB mRNA
Terms and licenses: Academic/Nonprofit Terms; Industry Terms: Not Available to Industry
How to cite: pBluescriptSKII+ U6-sgRNA(F+E) ACTB was a gift from Eugene Yeo (Addgene plasmid # 74705 ; http://n2t.net/addgene:74705 ; RRID:Addgene_74705)
