>Addgene plasmid #74705 | pBluescriptSKII+ U6-sgRNA(F+E) ACTB | depositor partial sequence | sequence record 141077 | U6 promoter, sgRNA targeting ACTB 3'UTR
AGGTCGGGCAGGAAGAGGGCCTATTTCCCATGATTCCTTCATATTTGCATATACGATACAAGGCTGTTAG
AGAGATAATTAGAATTAATTTGACTGTAAACACAAAGATATTAGTACAAAATACGTGACGTAGAAAGTAA
TAATTTCTTGGGTAGTTTGCAGTTTTAAAATTATGTTTTAAAATGGACTATCATATGCTTACCGTAACTT
GAAAGTATTTCGATTTCTTGGCTTTATATATCTTGTGGAAAGGACGAAACACCGTTTGGGGGATGCTCGC
TCCAGTTTAAGAGCTATGCTGGAAACAGCATAGCAAGTTTAAATAAGGCTAGTCCGTTATCAACTTGAAA
AAGTGGCACCGAGTCGGTGCTTTTTTT
