>Addgene plasmid #74705 | pBluescriptSKII+ U6-sgRNA(F+E) ACTB | addgene partial sequence | sequence record 145672 | T7 5'-TAATACGACTCACTATAGGG-3'
ATCGATAAGCTTGATATCGTGTACAAAAAAGCAGGCTTTAAAGGAACCAATTCAGTCGACTGGATCCGGT
ACCAAGGTCGGGCAGGAAGAGGGCCTATTTCCCATGATTCCTTCATATTTGCATATACGATACAAGGCTG
TTAGAGAGATAATTAGAATTAATTTGACTGTAAACACAAAGATATTAGTACAAAATACGTGACGTAGAAA
GTAATAATTTCTTGGGTAGTTTGCAGTTTTAAAATTATGTTTTAAAATGGACTATCATATGCTTACCGTA
ACTTGAAAGTATTTCGATTTCTTGGCTTTATATATCTTGTGGAAAGGACGAAACACCGTTTGGGGGATGC
TCGCTCCAGTTTAAGAGCTATGCTGGAAACAGCATAGCAAGTTTAAATAAGGCTAGTCCGTTATCAACTT
GAAAAAGTGGCACCGAGTCGGTGCTTTTTTTCCTGCAGCCCGGGGGATCCACTAGTTCTAGAGCGGCCGC
CACCGCGGTGGAGCTCCAGCTTTTGTTCCCTTTAGTGAGGGTTAATTGCGCGCTTGGCGTAATCATGGTC
ATAGCTGTTTCCTGTGTGAAATTGTTATCCGCTCACAATTCCACACAACATACGAGCCGGAAGCATAAAG
TGTAAAGCCTGGGGTGCCTAATGAGTGAGCTAACTCACATTAATTGCGTTGCGCTCACTGCCCGCTTTCC
AGTCGGGAAACCTGTCGTGCCAGCTGCATTAATGAATCGGCCAACGCGCGGGGAGAGGCGGTTTGCGTAT
TGG
