>Addgene plasmid #74705 | pBluescriptSKII+ U6-sgRNA(F+E) ACTB | addgene partial sequence | sequence record 145673 | T3 5'-GCAATTAACCCTCACTAAAGG-3'
ACTAGTGGATCCCCCGGGCTGCAGGAAAAAAAGCACCGACTCGGTGCCACTTTTTCAAGTTGATAACGGA
CTAGCCTTATTTAAACTTGCTATGCTGTTTCCAGCATAGCTCTTAAACTGGAGCGAGCATCCCCCAAACG
GTGTTTCGTCCTTTCCACAAGATATATAAAGCCAAGAAATCGAAATACTTTCAAGTTACGGTAAGCATAT
GATAGTCCATTTTAAAACATAATTTTAAAACTGCAAACTACCCAAGAAATTATTACTTTCTACGTCACGT
ATTTTGTACTAATATCTTTGTGTTTACAGTCAAATTAATTCTAATTATCTCTCTAACAGCCTTGTATCGT
ATATGCAAATATGAAGGAATCATGGGAAATAGGCCCTCTTCCTGCCCGACCTTGGTACCGGATCCAGTCG
ACTGAATTGGTTCCTTTAAAGCCTGCTTTTTTGTACACGATATCAAGCTTATCGATACCGTCGACCTCGA
GGGGGGGCCCGGTACCCAATTCGCCCTATAGTGAGTCGTATTACGCGCGCTCACTGGCCGTCGTTTTACA
ACGTCGTGACTGGGAAAACCCTGGCGTTACCCAACTTAATCGCCTTGCAGCACATCCCCCTTTCGCCAGC
TGGCGTAATAGCGAAGAGGCCCGCACCGATCGCCCTTCCCAACAGTTGCGCAGCCTGAATGGCGAATGGG
[99 nt withheld, positions 701-799]
